>Addgene plasmid #131038 | K8.1Pr-pGL4.16-OriLyt | depositor full sequence | sequence record 251116 | K8.1Pr-pGL4.16-OriLyt sequence 9648 bps
AGCTTGGCAATCCGGTACTGTTGGTAAAGCCACCATGGAAGATGCCAAAAACATTAAGAAGGGCCCAGCG
CCATTCTACCCACTCGAAGACGGGACCGCCGGCGAGCAGCTGCACAAAGCCATGAAGCGCTACGCCCTGG
TGCCCGGCACCATCGCCTTTACCGACGCACATATCGAGGTGGACATTACCTACGCCGAGTACTTCGAGAT
GAGCGTTCGGCTGGCAGAAGCTATGAAGCGCTATGGGCTGAATACAAACCATCGGATCGTGGTGTGCAGC
GAGAATAGCTTGCAGTTCTTCATGCCCGTGTTGGGTGCCCTGTTCATCGGTGTGGCTGTGGCCCCAGCTA
ACGACATCTACAACGAGCGCGAGCTGCTGAACAGCATGGGCATCAGCCAGCCCACCGTCGTATTCGTGAG
CAAGAAAGGGCTGCAAAAGATCCTCAACGTGCAAAAGAAGCTACCGATCATACAAAAGATCATCATCATG
GATAGCAAGACCGACTACCAGGGCTTCCAAAGCATGTACACCTTCGTGACTTCCCATTTGCCACCCGGCT
TCAACGAGTACGACTTCGTGCCCGAGAGCTTCGACCGGGACAAAACCATCGCCCTGATCATGAACAGTAG
TGGCAGTACCGGATTGCCCAAGGGCGTAGCCCTACCGCACCGCACCGCTTGTGTCCGATTCAGTCATGCC
CGCGACCCCATCTTCGGCAACCAGATCATCCCCGACACCGCTATCCTCAGCGTGGTGCCATTTCACCACG
GCTTCGGCATGTTCACCACGCTGGGCTACTTGATCTGCGGCTTTCGGGTCGTGCTCATGTACCGCTTCGA
GGAGGAGCTATTCTTGCGCAGCTTGCAAGACTATAAGATTCAATCTGCCCTGCTGGTGCCCACACTATTT
AGCTTCTTCGCTAAGAGCACTCTCATCGACAAGTACGACCTAAGCAACTTGCACGAGATCGCCAGCGGCG
GGGCGCCGCTCAGCAAGGAGGTAGGTGAGGCCGTGGCCAAACGCTTCCACCTACCAGGCATCCGCCAGGG
CTACGGCCTGACAGAAACAACCAGCGCCATTCTGATCACCCCCGAAGGGGACGACAAGCCTGGCGCAGTA
GGCAAGGTGGTGCCCTTCTTCGAGGCTAAGGTGGTGGACTTGGACACCGGTAAGACACTGGGTGTGAACC
AGCGCGGCGAGCTGTGCGTCCGTGGCCCCATGATCATGAGCGGCTACGTTAACAACCCCGAGGCTACAAA
CGCTCTCATCGACAAGGACGGCTGGCTGCACAGCGGCGACATCGCCTACTGGGACGAGGACGAGCACTTC
TTCATCGTGGACCGGCTGAAGAGCCTGATCAAATACAAGGGCTACCAGGTAGCCCCAGCCGAACTGGAGA
GCATCCTGCTGCAACACCCCAACATCTTCGACGCCGGGGTCGCCGGCCTGCCCGACGACGATGCCGGCGA
GCTGCCCGCCGCAGTCGTCGTGCTGGAACACGGTAAAACCATGACCGAGAAGGAGATCGTGGACTATGTG
GCCAGCCAGGTTACAACCGCCAAGAAGCTGCGCGGTGGTGTTGTGTTCGTGGACGAGGTGCCTAAAGGAC
TGACCGGCAAGTTGGACGCCCGCAAGATCCGCGAGATTCTCATTAAGGCCAAGAAGGGCGGCAAGATCGC
CGTGAATTCTGCTTGCAAGAACTGGTTCAGTAGCTTAAGCCACTTTGTGATCCACCTTAACAGCCACGGC
TTCCCTCCCGAGGTGGAGGAGCAGGCCGCCGGCACCCTGCCCATGAGCTGCGCCCAGGAGAGCGGCATGG
ATAGACACCCTGCTGCTTGCGCCAGCGCCAGGATCAACGTCTAACTGCAGTCTAGAGTCGGGGCGGCCGG
CCGCTTCGAGCAGACATGATAAGATACATTGATGAGTTTGGACAAACCACAACTAGAATGCAGTGAAAAA
AATGCTTTATTTGTGAAATTTGTGATGCTATTGCTTTATTTGTAACCATTATAAGCTGCAATAAACAAGT
TAACAACAACAATTGCATTCATTTTATGTTTCAGGTTCAGGGGGAGGTGTGGGAGGTTTTTTAAAGCAAG
TAAAACCTCTACAAATGTGGTAAAATCGATAAGGATCCGTTTGCGTATTGGGCGCTCTTCCGCTGATCTG
CGCAGCACCATGGCCTGAAATAACCTCTGAAAGAGGAACTTGGTTAGCTACCTTCTGAGGCGGAAAGAAC
CAGCTGTGGAATGTGTGTCAGTTAGGGTGTGGAAAGTCCCCAGGCTCCCCAGCAGGCAGAAGTATGCAAA
GCATGCATCTCAATTAGTCAGCAACCAGGTGTGGAAAGTCCCCAGGCTCCCCAGCAGGCAGAAGTATGCA
AAGCATGCATCTCAATTAGTCAGCAACCATAGTCCCGCCCCTAACTCCGCCCATCCCGCCCCTAACTCCG
CCCAGTTCCGCCCATTCTCCGCCCCATGGCTGACTAATTTTTTTTATTTATGCAGAGGCCGAGGCCGCCT
CTGCCTCTGAGCTATTCCAGAAGTAGTGAGGAGGCTTTTTTGGAGGCCTAGGCTTTTGCAAAAAGCTCGA
TTCTTCTGACACTAGCGCCACCATGAAGAAGCCCGAACTCACCGCTACCAGCGTTGAAAAATTTCTCATC
GAGAAGTTCGACAGTGTGAGCGACCTGATGCAGTTGTCGGAGGGCGAAGAGAGCCGAGCCTTCAGCTTCG
ATGTCGGCGGACGCGGCTATGTACTGCGGGTGAATAGCTGCGCTGATGGCTTCTACAAAGACCGCTACGT
GTACCGCCACTTCGCCAGCGCTGCACTACCCATCCCCGAAGTGTTGGACATCGGCGAGTTCAGCGAGAGC
CTGACATACTGCATCAGTAGACGCGCCCAAGGCGTTACTCTCCAAGACCTCCCCGAAACAGAGCTGCCTG
CTGTGTTACAGCCTGTCGCCGAAGCTATGGATGCTATTGCCGCCGCCGACCTCAGTCAAACCAGCGGCTT
CGGCCCATTCGGGCCCCAAGGCATCGGCCAGTACACAACCTGGCGGGATTTCATTTGCGCCATTGCTGAT
CCCCATGTCTACCACTGGCAGACCGTGATGGACGACACCGTGTCCGCCAGCGTAGCTCAAGCCCTGGACG
AACTGATGCTGTGGGCCGAAGACTGTCCCGAGGTGCGCCACCTCGTCCATGCCGACTTCGGCAGCAACAA
CGTCCTGACCGACAACGGCCGCATCACCGCCGTAATCGACTGGTCCGAAGCTATGTTCGGGGACAGTCAG
TACGAGGTGGCCAACATCTTCTTCTGGCGGCCCTGGCTGGCTTGCATGGAGCAGCAGACTCGCTACTTCG
AGCGCCGGCATCCCGAGCTGGCCGGCAGCCCTCGTCTGCGAGCCTACATGCTGCGCATCGGCCTGGATCA
GCTCTACCAGAGCCTCGTGGACGGCAACTTCGACGATGCTGCCTGGGCTCAAGGCCGCTGCGATGCCATC
GTCCGCAGCGGGGCCGGCACCGTCGGTCGCACACAAATCGCTCGCCGGAGCGCAGCCGTATGGACCGACG
GCTGCGTCGAGGTGCTGGCCGACAGCGGCAACCGCCGGCCCAGTACACGACCGCGCGCTAAGGAGGTAGG
TCGAGTTTAAACTCTAGAACCGGTCATGGCCGCAATAAAATATCTTTATTTTCATTACATCTGTGTGTTG
GTTTTTTGTGTGTTCGAACTAGATGCTGTCGACCGATGCCCTTGAGAGCCTTCAACCCAGTCAGCTCCTT
CCGGTGGGCGCGGGGCATGACTATCGTCGCCGCACTTATGACTGTCTTCTTTATCATGCAACTCGTAGGA
CAGGTGCCGGCAGCGCTCTTCCGCTTCCTCGCTCACTGACTCGCTGCGCTCGGTCGTTCGGCTGCGGCGA
GCGGTATCAGCTCACTCAAAGGCGGTAATACGGTTATCCACAGAATCAGGGGATAACGCAGGAAAGAACA
TGTGAGCAAAAGGCCAGCAAAAGGCCAGGAACCGTAAAAAGGCCGCGTTGCTGGCGTTTTTCCATAGGCT
CCGCCCCCCTGACGAGCATCACAAAAATCGACGCTCAAGTCAGAGGTGGCGAAACCCGACAGGACTATAA
AGATACCAGGCGTTTCCCCCTGGAAGCTCCCTCGTGCGCTCTCCTGTTCCGACCCTGCCGCTTACCGGAT
ACCTGTCCGCCTTTCTCCCTTCGGGAAGCGTGGCGCTTTCTCATAGCTCACGCTGTAGGTATCTCAGTTC
GGTGTAGGTCGTTCGCTCCAAGCTGGGCTGTGTGCACGAACCCCCCGTTCAGCCCGACCGCTGCGCCTTA
TCCGGTAACTATCGTCTTGAGTCCAACCCGGTAAGACACGACTTATCGCCACTGGCAGCAGCCACTGGTA
ACAGGATTAGCAGAGCGAGGTATGTAGGCGGTGCTACAGAGTTCTTGAAGTGGTGGCCTAACTACGGCTA
CACTAGAAGAACAGTATTTGGTATCTGCGCTCTGCTGAAGCCAGTTACCTTCGGAAAAAGAGTTGGTAGC
TCTTGATCCGGCAAACAAACCACCGCTGGTAGCGGTGGTTTTTTTGTTTGCAAGCAGCAGATTACGCGCA
GAAAAAAAGGATCTCAAGAAGATCCTTTGATCTTTTCTACGGGGTCTGACGCTCAGTGGAACGAAAACTC
ACGTTAAGGGATTTTGGTCATGAGATTATCAAAAAGGATCTTCACCTAGATCCTTTTAAATTAAAAATGA
AGTTTTAAATCAATCTAAAGTATATATGAGTAAACTTGGTCTGACAGCGGCCGCTAACCCTTTACCGGCG
CGAAGCGCTACGCGCTTCGCGAGAGGTATCTCCGTGTGCTTCTCCATCAGAAGACGCGTGCGCCGCTTCG
CAGGCGACCCGCATACTTTCCGCCCCGAGTGCGTTACAAAAATGACTGCCTTCTGGCGACAATACACGGT
GGACGTCCAGTACCACCCGCATATCAGCTTATCCGGTGGCAATCTGGCACTGGACAGGGAATTCTCGCAA
CAATCCGAGGCCATGATGGTGGCAGGACCGCTGGCCGCACATAGCTCAATCACGGCCACCCAGAAGAGCA
GCCCCAAATGTGCGCGCAACACCCAGCACATGCTCCACATACAGTTCTGGCGCCACAACGATGATGCGCA
AAGGGGTGCATTACCCTAAATCCCAGCCTAGTTATAAATTATTGAAGCCCAGGCGACCAGGGGTCGCCGC
GCTTTTCCTCCCCAAACGCGACGATAAAGACCAGCGTTGCCAAATGTAACTTATGTATAACCCAAAATAT
TGCGCATCGATAAGGTTTGCCAAAACACCCGAAAGTACACACACAAAAAAACAGCAACAAGACGCTCACT
AGACATTCACCCCTTCCCCCACCCCCGAAAACAAAACAACTTGACACAGGGGAAACACCAGGGGCGGCGG
AGGTTGTCAATAGTGTCCAGTATTTCGTTAGACGCGGGTTCTTGGACCCGATGTCCCAGGTCATTAAAGT
CTCAAATGGGATTAAAGGATCATAGTTCCCAGGTTTAATACTCCAAGCTATCCCAGAACAGGACCCCGGC
AGAACCCCGCTAACAGCACCAAATCCACTTGCGGTCCCAGAAAAGGTCGCCGAGGTGGCAAGGTGACTGA
AAAGGTCATAGAGAGGACACCGGTCCCATTTCCCACGGTCCAAAAATCCAGCGCGCCCCACCGGCTTTCC
GAGAACTTCGGCAAAGCTAATTTGCATGCGCTAATCCTTTTATGTGCATAAATTATGTAGATGAGGAGTC
GCGCATGCGCAGAAAAATTCAGAGCGCCCGGGTGCACGGGGTCACCTCCAGGTCACGCCGCTAGGTGGGA
CCGTGAGCGACTCGAAAAATTATAATTTTTGGCCATTTTATGGGCGCCGCCATCTTGAATTTGCTAATCC
CCCGTAATCCTCTGCCCCTCTCCCATTGGTCCGCCGGCCCGTCAATCAAAGTTTTCCGAGCCGCCATTGG
CCCATTCGGCCGACCAATCCCGTTCGAGCTAGGCGACCGCGCCATTCCATTGGACGCCCCAGCCGTCAAT
CAAATTCAGAGGCCTCCCATTGGCCCCTATCCCTAGAACTCCCAAGCTGATTGGCCCACAGCGGGAACCA
ATCAGCGATTAGAGTTTTGTTTTGATTTTTCCTATATATATATATAATCCTTTAATCCTAGCGCAGCTGA
GTCATCGCAGCCCCTATTCCAGTAGGTATACCCAGCTGGGTAATCCAGTAGGTATACCCAGGTGGGTGAA
CCCAGCTGGGTATACCCAGCTGCAATTCTATAATTAAACAAGGTAGAAACCAACGGGGTCCTCAGGTGGT
ATTTCCGGAAGCATTACCAAATAAGGCAACCTCAGCTGGGAATACCAGCGGACTACCCCCAACTGTATTC
AACCCTCCTTTGTTTTCCGGAAGTATATCCATTTATGGAAATCAGCTGGGTCACTCTACTGGGTTATTCT
TTATAATAGGGCCCGATGAGTCATGGGGTTGGGATTTTTCTACTAGGTCGTTTCGGTGGATGGGTGCCAG
GATTATAGGGGCCCTGTCCACGGGGTTGTTCGGTGGCGGGGGGGGGGGGGCTAGTGAGTCACGGGCCTGG
AATCTCGCCTCTGGGTGGTTTCGGTAGATGGGGGCCGGGAGGATGGGGCCCCGCCCACCGCTGGCGCGCC
CCAGAACATGGGTGGCTAACGCCTACATGGGCAGCTTGTCCTACGGTTACGCCCATTTGAGACGGGTTAA
CCAACTGTTACACCCCTTCGCCGGGAACGCTATAAAAACGAGGGACAGCAGCCCCCCTCGCGCACTGCGC
GCGCGGCGGCACGTGGGACGGATCTCTTGGATTTACCCGTAACGAGGAGCGGCGCACCCCAGGAGCCCCG
GCAGCACCCCAGGAGCCCCGGCAGCACCCCAGGAGCCCCGGCAGCACCCCAGGAGCCCCGGCAGCACCCC
AGGAGCCCCGGCAGCACCCCAGGAGCCCCGGCAGCACCCCAGGAGCCCCGGCAGCACCCCAGGAGCCCCG
GCAGCACCCCAGGAGCCCCGGCAGCACCCCAGGAGCCCCGGCAGCACCCCAGGAGCCCCGGCAGCACCCC
AGGAGCCCCGGCAGCACCCCAGGAGCCCCGGCAGCACCCCAGGAGCCCCGGCAGCACCCCAGGAGCCCCG
GCAGCACCCCAGGAGCCCCGGCAGCACCCCAGGAGCCCCGGCAGCACCCCAGGAGCCCCGGCAGCACCCC
AGGAGCCCCGGCAGGACCCCAGGAGCCCCGGCAGCACCCCAGGAGCCCCGGCAGCACCCCAGGAGCCCCG
GCAGCACCCCACCCCCCCCCCGGAGGGGGATCCCGGCGCGCCACCCTCCCCCGGAGGGGGATCCCGGCGC
GCCACCCTCCCCCGGAGGGGGATCCCGGCGCGCCACCCTCCCCCGGAGGGGGATCCCGGCGCGCCACCCT
CCCCCGGAGGGGGATCCCGGCGCGCCACCCTCCCCGGCAACAACCTGTTGCCATGTATGGCGATTTGTAT
CAGTCACAAGCACACAACCCCTGCTAGTATTAATGGTGTTTAAAACGTTCTACACGTACGGCGGACCGCA
TCCGTCGCAAGCACGCGCATATAACCCCCAAATGCACCATGATGAGAAGCACAGCCACGCGTCAAAAAAC
TTTAAAAACATCGTTATCCAATATCATTAAAAACCACACCGAAATTTACACAGGTAGCACGTCACCGTGT
TAGTGTCACCCACTGTACACAAGGCGTGTCGTATATGTAGTATAGGTATTTGATGAGGCGGAAGCATATC
CCGCTTCCAGCGAACGGAAATAAGAATCATCCGTTCCAGCATTTATTCAAAGGGGGCACAGAGGATTCAC
ATTGTTTAGAGAGAGTTTTTCTTAGTCACCATTCCATACTTGGGCAGTATTGGCCTACGATTTGGGCGAC
GTTTCAGGCTGGTCTATTCTCCGTCCACTTTTCCCCGGCTATTCTGTCCCAGCATAGGCTCTTGAAATAA
ACAATGTTTACCGAGTAAAAGGTTCCACTCACCCTCATTTGTCGTTGCACCCATCCCCCCTTTGCTTAAT
CACCCGAAAACTAGAGGACACGGATGGAAAACATATCGCACGCGGGTTGTTTGAAAGTCAACAGCTACTT
GTTTTTAATGAGGACAGATTTGGGCACAGGCCAGAGGGTAAAGCCCTACGTGTGCGCGGGGGGGGTGTAT
ACGCTGCGAAAACCTGCACGGTGCATAACACCCAGGGCGTCACGTCACATATCTCTGTGCACCCAAGTGG
TTGTTCAACCGTTGTTTTTTGGATGATTTTTCCGCACCGGCTTTTTTGTGGGCGCGCATAGGTCGGTCCA
CTGCAGTGGTTACCAGTGCTTGATCAGTGAGGCACCGATCTCAGCGATCTGCCTATTTCGTTCGTCCATA
GTGGCCTGACTCCCCGTCGTGTAGATCACTACGATTCGTGAGGGCTTACCATCAGGCCCCAGCGCAGCAA
TGATGCCGCGAGAGCCGCGTTCACCGGCCCCCGATTTGTCAGCAATGAACCAGCCAGCAGGGAGGGCCGA
GCGAAGAAGTGGTCCTGCTACTTTGTCCGCCTCCATCCAGTCTATGAGCTGCTGTCGTGATGCTAGAGTA
AGAAGTTCGCCAGTGAGTAGTTTCCGAAGAGTTGTGGCCATTGCTACTGGCATCGTGGTATCACGCTCGT
CGTTCGGTATGGCTTCGTTCAACTCTGGTTCCCAGCGGTCAAGCCGGGTCACATGATCACCCATATTATG
AAGAAATGCAGTCAGCTCCTTAGGGCCTCCGATCGTTGTCAGAAGTAAGTTGGCCGCGGTGTTGTCGCTC
ATGGTAATGGCAGCACTACACAATTCTCTTACCGTCATGCCATCCGTAAGATGCTTTTCCGTGACCGGCG
AGTACTCAACCAAGTCGTTTTGTGAGTAGTGTATACGGCGACCAAGCTGCTCTTGCCCGGCGTCTATACG
GGACAACACCGCGCCACATAGCAGTACTTTGAAAGTGCTCATCATCGGGAATCGTTCTTCGGGGCGGAAA
GACTCAAGGATCTTGCCGCTATTGAGATCCAGTTCGATATAGCCCACTCTTGCACCCAGTTGATCTTCAG
CATCTTTTACTTTCACCAGCGTTTCGGGGTGTGCAAAAACAGGCAAGCAAAATGCCGCAAAGAAGGGAAT
GAGTGCGACACGAAAATGTTGGATGCTCATACTCGTCCTTTTTCAATATTATTGAAGCATTTATCAGGGT
TACTAGTACGTCTCTCAAGGATAAGTAAGTAATATTAAGGTACGGGAGGTATTGGACAGGCCGCAATAAA
ATATCTTTATTTTCATTACATCTGTGTGTTGGTTTTTTGTGTGAATCGATAGTACTAACATACGCTCTCC
ATCAAAACAAAACGAAACAAAACAAACTAGCAAAATAGGCTGTCCCCAGTGCAAGTGCAGGTGCCAGAAC
ATTTCTCTGGCCTAACTGGCCGGTACCTGTGCCGTCGTCCGGGAGAACCATGCCAGACTTTGTGTGGTAA
GAAGGAATTGTTATCCGGCAGCAATATTAAAGGGACCGAAGTTAATCCCTTAATCCTA
Features (pLannotate 1.2.2; 17 found; start..end, strand, type, name):
     35..1684    +  CDS            luciferase: firefly luciferase synthetic luc2 version of the luciferase gene
   1691..1738    +  CDS            hCL1: non-ORF yeast peptide conferring ubiquitin-dependent degradation human codon-optimized
   1745..1861    +  CDS            hPEST: PEST degradation sequence from mouse ornithine decarboxylase human codon-optimized
   1910..2031    -  polyA_signal   SV40 poly(A) signal: SV40 polyadenylation signal
   2057..2188    -  CDS            LT_SV40 (fragment): Experimental evidence at protein level: Swiss-Prot protein existence level 1. Isoform 17kT antigen targets host RBL2 for degradation and promotes cell proliferation. Transactivates host cyclin A promoter through its J domain. From Simian virus 40 (SV40).
   2225..2582    +  promoter       SV40 promoter: SV40 enhancer and early promoter
   2613..3650    +  CDS            HygR: hygromycin B phosphotransferase confers resistance to hygromycin
   3674..3722    +  polyA_signal   poly(A) signal: synthetic polyadenylation signal
   3738..3869    +  CDS            TcR (fragment): tetracycline efflux protein; tet; confers resistance to tetracycline
   4049..4637    -  rep_origin     ori: high-copy-number ColE1/pMB1/pBR322/pUC origin of replication
   4815..5150    -  CDS            K4.1: VCCL3_HHV8P - Protein inferred from homology: Swiss-Prot protein existence level 3. Acts as a highly selective agonist for human lymphoactin receptor XCR1. From Human herpesvirus 8 type P (isolate GK18) (HHV-8) (Kaposi's sarcoma-associated herpesvirus).
   5222..5767    -  CDS            K4.2: K42_HHV8P - Protein predicted: Swiss-Prot protein existence level 4. From Human herpesvirus 8 type P (isolate GK18) (HHV-8) (Kaposi's sarcoma-associated herpesvirus).
   8338..8397    -  CDS            K5 (fragment): MIR2_HHV8P - Experimental evidence at protein level: Swiss-Prot protein existence level 1. E3 ubiquitin-protein ligase which promotes ubiquitination and subsequent degradation of host MHC-I, CD86, ICAM1 and CD1D molecules, presumably to prevent lysis of infected cells by cytotoxic T- lymphocytes and NK cell. Binds target molecules through transmembrane interaction. E3 ubiquitin-protein ligases accept ubiquitin from specific E2 ubiquitin-conjugating enzymes, and then transfer it to target protein. The result of this ubiquitination is the enhancement of the endocytosis of the target chain and th
   8410..9270    -  CDS            AmpR: β-lactamase confers resistance to ampicillin, carbenicillin, and related antibiotics
   9271..9312    -  promoter       AmpR promoter (fragment): bla
   9375..9423    +  polyA_signal   poly(A) signal: synthetic polyadenylation signal
   9437..9528    +  misc_feature   pause site: RNA polymerase II transcriptional pause signal from the human α2 globin gene
