[The description below was written by a language model from this plasmid's Addgene catalogue record and pLannotate feature annotations shown in this document.]
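Description:
K8.1Pr-pGL4.16-OriLyt is a 9,648 bp mammalian firefly luciferase reporter built on Promega's pGL4.16 backbone. It is designed to measure activity of the K8.1 late gene promoter of Kaposi's sarcoma-associated herpesvirus (KSHV) in the presence of a viral lytic origin of replication in cis. It propagates in E. coli as a high-copy plasmid through a ColE1/pUC-type origin with ampicillin selection (AmpR). An SV40 enhancer/early promoter drives a hygromycin phosphotransferase cassette ending in a synthetic poly(A) signal, which allows selection in mammalian cells.

According to the record, 100 bp of the K8.1 promoter was cloned between the KpnI and HindIII sites. The automated annotation does not label this promoter, although its expected position is just upstream of the reporter. The reporter is the synthetic luc2 luciferase fused at its C-terminus to the hCL1 and hPEST degradation sequences. These shorten the protein's half-life, so the signal tracks changes in transcription more closely. An SV40 poly(A) signal lies just downstream of the reporter, annotated on the opposite strand. A synthetic poly(A) signal and an RNA polymerase II pause site sit upstream of the promoter region to reduce read-through from the backbone.

The listed insert is a roughly 3.6 kb KSHV fragment containing the lytic origin (OriLyt), cloned between BstXI and NotI. In the feature table this region appears only as the flanking viral reading frames K4.1, K4.2 and a fragment of K5; the origin itself is not annotated. Herpesvirus late gene transcription is generally coupled to viral DNA replication, so including OriLyt presumably lets the reporter behave like an authentic late promoter. This suits studies of the viral late transcription machinery and promoter recognition.
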