Addgene plasmid #131038: K8.1Pr-pGL4.16-OriLyt
Purpose: Firefly Luciferase reporter for K8.1 promoter from KSHV with the lytic origin of replication
Depositing lab: Britt Glaunsinger. Depositing organization: University of California, Berkeley. Publication: An integrative approach identifies direct targets of the late viral transcription complex and an expanded promoter recognition motif in Kaposi's sarcoma-associated herpesvirus. Nandakumar D, Glaunsinger B. PLoS Pathog. 2019 May 16;15(5):e1007774. doi: 10.1371/journal.ppat.1007774. eCollection 2019 May. PubMed 31095645.
Backbone
  Vector backbone: pGL4.16
  Backbone manufacturer: Promega
  Backbone size w/o insert (bp): 6075
  Total vector size (bp): 9648
  Modifications to backbone: 100 bp of the KSHV K8.1 Promoter was cloned between the KpnI and HindIII restriction sites
  Vector type: Mammalian Expression, Luciferase
  Selectable markers: Hygromycin
Growth in bacteria
  Bacterial resistance: Ampicillin, 100 μg/mL
  Growth temperature: 37°C
  Growth strain: DH5alpha
  Copy number: High Copy
Gene/Insert
  Gene/Insert name: KSHV Lytic Origin of replication
  Species: Kaposi's Sarcoma Herpesvirus
  Insert size (bp): 3625
  Cloning method: Restriction Enzyme; 5′ cloning site BstXI (not destroyed); 3′ cloning site NotI (not destroyed)
  Sequencing primers: 5′ CTTGGTCTGACAGCGGCCG; 3′ AGCACTGGTAACCACTGCAGTGGaccgacctatgcgcgcc
Terms and licenses: Academic/Nonprofit Terms; Industry Terms: Not Available to Industry
How to cite: K8.1Pr-pGL4.16-OriLyt was a gift from Britt Glaunsinger (Addgene plasmid # 131038 ; http://n2t.net/addgene:131038 ; RRID:Addgene_131038)
