>Addgene plasmid #131038 | K8.1Pr-pGL4.16-OriLyt | addgene partial sequence | sequence record 258856 | Addgene Partial NGS Result
CCCCCCGGAGGGGGATCCCGGCGCGCCACCCTCCCCCGGAGGGGGATCCCGGCGCGCCACCCTCCCCCGG
AGGGGGATCCCGGCGCGCCACCCTCCCCCGGAGGGGGATCCCGGCGCGCCACCCTCCCCCGGAGGGGGAT
CCCGGCGCGCCACCCTCCCCGGCAACAACCTGTTGCCATGTATGGCGATTTGTATCAGTCACAAGCACAC
AACCCCTGCTAGTATTAATGGTGTTTAAAACGTTCTACACGTACGGCGGACCGCATCCGTCGCAAGCACG
CGCATATAACCCCCAAATGCACCATGATGAGAAGCACAGCCACGCGTCAAAAAACTTTAAAAACATCGTT
ATCCAATATCATTAAAAACCACACCGAAATTTACACAGGTAGCACGTCACCGTGTTAGTGTCACCCACTG
TACACAAGGCGTGTCGTATATGTAGTATAGGTATTTGATGAGGCGGAAGCATATCCCGCTTCCAGCGAAC
GGAAATAAGAATCATCCGTTCCAGCATTTATTCAAAGGGGGCACAGAGGATTCACATTGTTTAGAGAGAG
TTTTTCTTAGTCACCATTCCATACTTGGGCAGTATTGGCCTACGATTTGGGCGACGTTTCAGGCTGGTCT
ATTCTCCGTCCACTTTTCCCCGGCTATTCTGTCCCAGCATAGGCTCTTGAAATAAACAATGTTTACCGAG
TAAAAGGTTCCACTCACCCTCATTTGTCGTTGCACCCATCCCCCCTTTGCTTAATCACCCGAAAACTAGA
GGACACGGATGGAAAACATATCGCACGCGGGTTGTTTGAAAGTCAACAGCTACTTGTTTTTAATGAGGAC
AGATTTGGGCACAGGCCAGAGGGTAAAGCCCTACGTGTGCGCGGGGGGGGTGTATACGCTGCGAAAACCT
GCACGGTGCATAACACCCAGGGCGTCACGTCACATATCTCTGTGCACCCAAGTGGTTGTTCAACCGTTGT
TTTTTGGATGATTTTTCCGCACCGGCTTTTTTGTGGGCGCGCATAGGTCGGTCCACTGCAGTGGTTACCA
GTGCTTGATCAGTGAGGCACCGATCTCAGCGATCTGCCTATTTCGTTCGTCCATAGTGGCCTGACTCCCC
GTCGTGTAGATCACTACGATTCGTGAGGGCTTACCATCAGGCCCCAGCGCAGCAATGATGCCGCGAGAGC
CGCGTTCACCGGCCCCCGATTTGTCAGCAATGAACCAGCCAGCAGGGAGGGCCGAGCGAAGAAGTGGTCC
TGCTACTTTGTCCGCCTCCATCCAGTCTATGAGCTGCTGTCGTGATGCTAGAGTAAGAAGTTCGCCAGTG
AGTAGTTTCCGAAGAGTTGTGGCCATTGCTACTGGCATCGTGGTATCACGCTCGTCGTTCGGTATGGCTT
CGTTCAACTCTGGTTCCCAGCGGTCAAGCCGGGTCACATGATCACCCATATTATGAAGAAATGCAGTCAG
CTCCTTAGGGCCTCCGATCGTTGTCAGAAGTAAGTTGGCCGCGGTGTTGTCGCTCATGGTAATGGCAGCA
CTACACAATTCTCTTACCGTCATGCCATCCGTAAGATGCTTTTCCGTGACCGGCGAGTACTCAACCAAGT
CGTTTTGTGAGTAGTGTATACGGCGACCAAGCTGCTCTTGCCCGGCGTCTATACGGGACAACACCGCGCC
ACATAGCAGTACTTTGAAAGTGCTCATCATCGGGAATCGTTCTTCGGGGCGGAAAGACTCAAGGATCTTG
CCGCTATTGAGATCCAGTTCGATATAGCCCACTCTTGCACCCAGTTGATCTTCAGCATCTTTTACTTTCA
CCAGCGTTTCGGGGTGTGCAAAAACAGGCAAGCAAAATGCCGCAAAGAAGGGAATGAGTGCGACACGAAA
ATGTTGGATGCTCATACTCGTCCTTTTTCAATATTATTGAAGCATTTATCAGGGTTACTAGTACGTCTCT
CAAGGATAAGTAAGTAATATTAAGGTACGGGAGGTATTGGACAGGCCGCAATAAAATATCTTTATTTTCA
TTACATCTGTGTGTTGGTTTTTTGTGTGAATCGATAGTACTAACATACGCTCTCCATCAAAACAAAACGA
AACAAAACAAACTAGCAAAATAGGCTGTCCCCAGTGCAAGTGCAGGTGCCAGAACATTTCTCTGGCCTAA
CTGGCCGGTACCTGTGCCGTCGTCCGGGAGAACCATGCCAGACTTTGTGTGGTAAGAAGGAATTGTTATC
CGGCAGCAATATTAAAGGGACCGAAGTTAATCCCTTAATCCTAAGCTTGGCAATCCGGTACTGTTGGTAA
AGCCACCATGGAAGATGCCAAAAACATTAAGAAGGGCCCAGCGCCATTCTACCCACTCGAAGACGGGACC
GCCGGCGAGCAGCTGCACAAAGCCATGAAGCGCTACGCCCTGGTGCCCGGCACCATCGCCTTTACCGACG
CACATATCGAGGTGGACATTACCTACGCCGAGTACTTCGAGATGAGCGTTCGGCTGGCAGAAGCTATGAA
GCGCTATGGGCTGAATACAAACCATCGGATCGTGGTGTGCAGCGAGAATAGCTTGCAGTTCTTCATGCCC
GTGTTGGGTGCCCTGTTCATCGGTGTGGCTGTGGCCCCAGCTAACGACATCTACAACGAGCGCGAGCTGC
TGAACAGCATGGGCATCAGCCAGCCCACCGTCGTATTCGTGAGCAAGAAAGGGCTGCAAAAGATCCTCAA
CGTGCAAAAGAAGCTACCGATCATACAAAAGATCATCATCATGGATAGCAAGACCGACTACCAGGGCTTC
CAAAGCATGTACACCTTCGTGACTTCCCATTTGCCACCCGGCTTCAACGAGTACGACTTCGTGCCCGAGA
GCTTCGACCGGGACAAAACCATCGCCCTGATCATGAACAGTAGTGGCAGTACCGGATTGCCCAAGGGCGT
AGCCCTACCGCACCGCACCGCTTGTGTCCGATTCAGTCATGCCCGCGACCCCATCTTCGGCAACCAGATC
ATCCCCGACACCGCTATCCTCAGCGTGGTGCCATTTCACCACGGCTTCGGCATGTTCACCACGCTGGGCT
ACTTGATCTGCGGCTTTCGGGTCGTGCTCATGTACCGCTTCGAGGAGGAGCTATTCTTGCGCAGCTTGCA
AGACTATAAGATTCAATCTGCCCTGCTGGTGCCCACACTATTTAGCTTCTTCGCTAAGAGCACTCTCATC
GACAAGTACGACCTAAGCAACTTGCACGAGATCGCCAGCGGCGGGGCGCCGCTCAGCAAGGAGGTAGGTG
AGGCCGTGGCCAAACGCTTCCACCTACCAGGCATCCGCCAGGGCTACGGCCTGACAGAAACAACCAGCGC
CATTCTGATCACCCCCGAAGGGGACGACAAGCCTGGCGCAGTAGGCAAGGTGGTGCCCTTCTTCGAGGCT
AAGGTGGTGGACTTGGACACCGGTAAGACACTGGGTGTGAACCAGCGCGGCGAGCTGTGCGTCCGTGGCC
CCATGATCATGAGCGGCTACGTTAACAACCCCGAGGCTACAAACGCTCTCATCGACAAGGACGGCTGGCT
GCACAGCGGCGACATCGCCTACTGGGACGAGGACGAGCACTTCTTCATCGTGGACCGGCTGAAGAGCCTG
ATCAAATACAAGGGCTACCAGGTAGCCCCAGCCGAACTGGAGAGCATCCTGCTGCAACACCCCAACATCT
TCGACGCCGGGGTCGCCGGCCTGCCCGACGACGATGCCGGCGAGCTGCCCGCCGCAGTCGTCGTGCTGGA
ACACGGTAAAACCATGACCGAGAAGGAGATCGTGGACTATGTGGCCAGCCAGGTTACAACCGCCAAGAAG
CTGCGCGGTGGTGTTGTGTTCGTGGACGAGGTGCCTAAAGGACTGACCGGCAAGTTGGACGCCCGCAAGA
TCCGCGAGATTCTCATTAAGGCCAAGAAGGGCGGCAAGATCGCCGTGAATTCTGCTTGCAAGAACTGGTT
CAGTAGCTTAAGCCACTTTGTGATCCACCTTAACAGCCACGGCTTCCCTCCCGAGGTGGAGGAGCAGGCC
GCCGGCACCCTGCCCATGAGCTGCGCCCAGGAGAGCGGCATGGATAGACACCCTGCTGCTTGCGCCAGCG
CCAGGATCAACGTCTAACTGCAGTCTAGAGTCGGGGCGGCCGGCCGCTTCGAGCAGACATGATAAGATAC
ATTGATGAGTTTGGACAAACCACAACTAGAATGCAGTGAAAAAAATGCTTTATTTGTGAAATTTGTGATG
CTATTGCTTTATTTGTAACCATTATAAGCTGCAATAAACAAGTTAACAACAACAATTGCATTCATTTTAT
GTTTCAGGTTCAGGGGGAGGTGTGGGAGGTTTTTTAAAGCAAGTAAAACCTCTACAAATGTGGTAAAATC
GATAAGGATCCGTTTGCGTATTGGGCGCTCTTCCGCTGATCTGCGCAGCACCATGGCCTGAAATAACCTC
TGAAAGAGGAACTTGGTTAGCTACCTTCTGAGGCGGAAAGAACCAGCTGTGGAATGTGTGTCAGTTAGGG
TGTGGAAAGTCCCCAGGCTCCCCAGCAGGCAGAAGTATGCAAAGCATGCATCTCAATTAGTCAGCAACCA
GGTGTGGAAAGTCCCCAGGCTCCCCAGCAGGCAGAAGTATGCAAAGCATGCATCTCAATTAGTCAGCAAC
CATAGTCCCGCCCCTAACTCCGCCCATCCCGCCCCTAACTCCGCCCAGTTCCGCCCATTCTCCGCCCCAT
GGCTGACTAATTTTTTTTATTTATGCAGAGGCCGAGGCCGCCTCTGCCTCTGAGCTATTCCAGAAGTAGT
GAGGAGGCTTTTTTGGAGGCCTAGGCTTTTGCAAAAAGCTCGATTCTTCTGACACTAGCGCCACCATGAA
GAAGCCCGAACTCACCGCTACCAGCGTTGAAAAATTTCTCATCGAGAAGTTCGACAGTGTGAGCGACCTG
ATGCAGTTGTCGGAGGGCGAAGAGAGCCGAGCCTTCAGCTTCGATGTCGGCGGACGCGGCTATGTACTGC
GGGTGAATAGCTGCGCTGATGGCTTCTACAAAGACCGCTACGTGTACCGCCACTTCGCCAGCGCTGCACT
ACCCATCCCCGAAGTGTTGGACATCGGCGAGTTCAGCGAGAGCCTGACATACTGCATCAGTAGACGCGCC
CAAGGCGTTACTCTCCAAGACCTCCCCGAAACAGAGCTGCCTGCTGTGTTACAGCCTGTCGCCGAAGCTA
TGGATGCTATTGCCGCCGCCGACCTCAGTCAAACCAGCGGCTTCGGCCCATTCGGGCCCCAAGGCATCGG
CCAGTACACAACCTGGCGGGATTTCATTTGCGCCATTGCTGATCCCCATGTCTACCACTGGCAGACCGTG
ATGGACGACACCGTGTCCGCCAGCGTAGCTCAAGCCCTGGACGAACTGATGCTGTGGGCCGAAGACTGTC
CCGAGGTGCGCCACCTCGTCCATGCCGACTTCGGCAGCAACAACGTCCTGACCGACAACGGCCGCATCAC
CGCCGTAATCGACTGGTCCGAAGCTATGTTCGGGGACAGTCAGTACGAGGTGGCCAACATCTTCTTCTGG
CGGCCCTGGCTGGCTTGCATGGAGCAGCAGACTCGCTACTTCGAGCGCCGGCATCCCGAGCTGGCCGGCA
GCCCTCGTCTGCGAGCCTACATGCTGCGCATCGGCCTGGATCAGCTCTACCAGAGCCTCGTGGACGGCAA
CTTCGACGATGCTGCCTGGGCTCAAGGCCGCTGCGATGCCATCGTCCGCAGCGGGGCCGGCACCGTCGGT
CGCACACAAATCGCTCGCCGGAGCGCAGCCGTATGGACCGACGGCTGCGTCGAGGTGCTGGCCGACAGCG
GCAACCGCCGGCCCAGTACACGACCGCGCGCTAAGGAGGTAGGTCGAGTTTAAACTCTAGAACCGGTCAT
GGCCGCAATAAAATATCTTTATTTTCATTACATCTGTGTGTTGGTTTTTTGTGTGTTCGAACTAGATGCT
GTCGACCGATGCCCTTGAGAGCCTTCAACCCAGTCAGCTCCTTCCGGTGGGCGCGGGGCATGACTATCGT
CGCCGCACTTATGACTGTCTTCTTTATCATGCAACTCGTAGGACAGGTGCCGGCAGCGCTCTTCCGCTTC
CTCGCTCACTGACTCGCTGCGCTCGGTCGTTCGGCTGCGGCGAGCGGTATCAGCTCACTCAAAGGCGGTA
ATACGGTTATCCACAGAATCAGGGGATAACGCAGGAAAGAACATGTGAGCAAAAGGCCAGCAAAAGGCCA
GGAACCGTAAAAAGGCCGCGTTGCTGGCGTTTTTCCATAGGCTCCGCCCCCCTGACGAGCATCACAAAAA
TCGACGCTCAAGTCAGAGGTGGCGAAACCCGACAGGACTATAAAGATACCAGGCGTTTCCCCCTGGAAGC
TCCCTCGTGCGCTCTCCTGTTCCGACCCTGCCGCTTACCGGATACCTGTCCGCCTTTCTCCCTTCGGGAA
GCGTGGCGCTTTCTCATAGCTCACGCTGTAGGTATCTCAGTTCGGTGTAGGTCGTTCGCTCCAAGCTGGG
CTGTGTGCACGAACCCCCCGTTCAGCCCGACCGCTGCGCCTTATCCGGTAACTATCGTCTTGAGTCCAAC
CCGGTAAGACACGACTTATCGCCACTGGCAGCAGCCACTGGTAACAGGATTAGCAGAGCGAGGTATGTAG
GCGGTGCTACAGAGTTCTTGAAGTGGTGGCCTAACTACGGCTACACTAGAAGAACAGTATTTGGTATCTG
CGCTCTGCTGAAGCCAGTTACCTTCGGAAAAAGAGTTGGTAGCTCTTGATCCGGCAAACAAACCACCGCT
GGTAGCGGTGGTTTTTTTGTTTGCAAGCAGCAGATTACGCGCAGAAAAAAAGGATCTCAAGAAGATCCTT
TGATCTTTTCTACGGGGTCTGACGCTCAGTGGAACGAAAACTCACGTTAAGGGATTTTGGTCATGAGATT
ATCAAAAAGGATCTTCACCTAGATCCTTTTAAATTAAAAATGAAGTTTTAAATCAATCTAAAGTATATAT
GAGTAAACTTGGTCTGACAGCGGCCGCTAACCCTTTACCGGCGCGAAGCGCTACGCGCTTCGCGAGAGGT
ATCTCCGTGTGCTTCTCCATCAGAAGACGCGTGCGCCGCTTCGCAGGCGACCCGCATACTTTCCGCCCCG
AGTGCGTTACAAAAATGACTGCCTTCTGGCGACAATACACGGTGGACGTCCAGTACCACCCGCATATCAG
CTTATCCGGTGGCAATCTGGCACTGGACAGGGAATTCTCGCAACAATCCGAGGCCATGATGGTGGCAGGA
CCGCTGGCCGCACATAGCTCAATCACGGCCACCCAGAAGAGCAGCCCCAAATGTGCGCGCAACACCCAGC
ACATGCTCCACATACAGTTCTGGCGCCACAACGATGATGCGCAAAGGGGTGCATTACCCTAAATCCCAGC
CTAGTTATAAATTATTGAAGCCCAGGCGACCAGGGGTCGCCGCGCTTTTCCTCCCCAAACGCGACGATAA
AGACCAGCGTTGCCAAATGTAACTTATGTATAACCCAAAATATTGCGCATCGATAAGGTTTGCCAAAACA
CCCGAAAGTACACACACAAAAAAACAGCAACAAGACGCTCACTAGACATTCACCCCTTCCCCCACCCCCG
AAAACAAAACAACTTGACACAGGGGAAACACCAGGGGCGGCGGAGGTTGTCAATAGTGTCCAGTATTTCG
TTAGACGCGGGTTCTTGGACCCGATGTCCCAGGTCATTAAAGTCTCAAATGGGATTAAAGGATCATAGTT
CCCAGGTTTAATACTCCAAGCTATCCCAGAACAGGACCCCGGCAGAACCCCGCTAACAGCACCAAATCCA
CTTGCGGTCCCAGAAAAGGTCGCCGAGGTGGCAAGGTGACTGAAAAGGTCATAGAGAGGACACCGGTCCC
ATTTCCCACGGTCCAAAAATCCAGCGCGCCCCACCGGCTTTCCGAGAACTTCGGCAAAGCTAATTTGCAT
GCGCTAATCCTTTTATGTGCATAAATTATGTAGATGAGGAGTCGCGCATGCGCAGAAAAATTCAGAGCGC
CCGGGTGCACGGGGTCACCTCCAGGTCACGCCGCTAGGTGGGACCGTGAGCGACTCGAAAAATTATAATT
TTTGGCCATTTTATGGGCGCCGCCATCTTGAATTTGCTAATCCCCCGTAATCCTCTGCCCCTCTCCCATT
GGTCCGCCGGCCCGTCAATCAAAGTTTTCCGAGCCGCCATTGGCCCATTCGGCCGACCAATCCCGTTCGA
GCTAGGCGACCGCGCCATTCCATTGGACGCCCCAGCCGTCAATCAAATTCAGAGGCCTCCCATTGGCCCC
TATCCCTAGAACTCCCAAGCTGATTGGCCCACAGCGGGAACCAATCAGCGATTAGAGTTTTGTTTTGATT
TTTCCTATATATATATATAATCCTTTAATCCTAGCGCAGCTGAGTCATCGCAGCCCCTATTCCAGTAGGT
ATACCCAGCTGGGTAATCCAGTAGGTATACCCAGGTGGGTGAACCCAGCTGGGTATACCCAGCTGCAATT
CTATAATTAAACAAGGTAGAAACCAACGGGGTCCTCAGGTGGTATTTCCGGAAGCATTACCAAATAAGGC
AACCTCAGCTGGGAATACCAGCGGACTACCCCCAACTGTATTCAACCCTCCTTTGTTTTCCGGAAGTATA
TCCATTTATGGAAATCAGCTGGGTCACTCTACTGGGTTATTCTTTATAATAGGGCCCGATGAGTCATGGG
GTTGGGATTTTTCTACTAGGTCGTTTCGGTGGATGGGTGCCAGGATTATAGGGGCCCTGTCCACGGGGTT
GTTCGGTGGCG
